>Addgene plasmid #111038 | mTalin2_R6 | addgene full sequence | sequence record 212961 | Addgene NGS Result
GCCGGCCACGATGCGTCCGGCGTAGAGGATCGAGATCTCGATCCCGCGAAATTAATACGACTCACTATAG
GGGAATTGTGAGCGGATAACAATTCCCCTCTAGAAATAATTTTGTTTAACTTTAAGAAGGAGATATACAT
ATGCATCATCACCATCACCATGGTAAGCCTATCCCTAACCCTCTCCTCGGTCTCGATTCTACGGAAAACC
TGTATTTTCAGGGAATTGATCCCTTCACCAAAGATGTTGATGTTGCCCTGAAAAGCATTGGTGAAGCAAG
CAAAAAACTGCTGGTTGATAGCCTGCCTCCGAGCACCAAACCGTTTCAAGAAGCACAGAGCGAACTGAAT
CAGGCAGCAGCAGATCTGAATCAGAGTGCCGGTGAAGTTGTTCATGCAACCCGTGGTCAGAGCGGTGAAC
TGGCAGCAGCCAGCGGTAAATTTAGTGATGATTTTGATGAATTCCTGGACGCAGGTATTGAAATGGCAGG
TCAGGCACAGACCAAAGAAGATCAGATGCAGGTTATTGGCAACCTGAAAAACATTAGCATGGCAAGTAGC
AAACTGCTGCTGGCAGCAAAAAGCCTGAGCGTTGATCCGGGTGCACCGAATGCCAAAAATCTGCTGGCTG
CAGCAGCCCGTGCAGTTACCGAAAGCATTAACCAGCTGATTATGCTGTGTACCCAGCAGGCACCGTAAAA
GGGCGAGCTCAGATCCGGCTGCTAACAAAGCCCGAAAGGAAGCTGAGTTGGCTGCTGCCACCGCTGAGCA
ATAACTAGCATAACCCCTTGGGGCCTCTAAACGGGTCTTGAGGGGTTTTTTGCTGAAAGGAGGAACTATA
TCCGGATATCCCGCAAGAGGCCCGGCAGTACCGGCATAACCAAGCCTATGCCTACAGCATCCAGGGTGAC
GGTGCCGAGGATGACGATGAGCGCATTGTTAGATTTCATACACGGTGCCTGACTGCGTTAGCAATTTAAC
TGTGATAAACTACCGCATTAAAGCTAGCTTATCGATGATAAGCTGTCAAACATGAGAATTAATTCTTGAA
GACGAAAGGGCCTCGTGATACGCCTATTTTTATAGGTTAATGTCATGATAATAATGGTTTCTTAGACGTC
AGGTGGCACTTTTCGGGGAAATGTGCGCGGAACCCCTATTTGTTTATTTTTCTAAATACATTCAAATATG
TATCCGCTCATGAGACAATAACCCTGATAAATGCTTCAATAATATTGAAAAAGGAAGAGTATGAGTATTC
AACATTTCCGTGTCGCCCTTATTCCCTTTTTTGCGGCATTTTGCCTTCCTGTTTTTGCTCACCCAGAAAC
GCTGGTGAAAGTAAAAGATGCTGAAGATCAGTTGGGTGCACGAGTGGGTTACATCGAACTGGATCTCAAC
AGCGGTAAGATCCTTGAGAGTTTTCGCCCCGAAGAACGTTTTCCAATGATGAGCACTTTTAAAGTTCTGC
TATGTGGCGCGGTATTATCCCGTGTTGACGCCGGGCAAGAGCAACTCGGTCGCCGCATACACTATTCTCA
GAATGACTTGGTTGAGTACTCACCAGTCACAGAAAAGCATCTTACGGATGGCATGACAGTAAGAGAATTA
TGCAGTGCTGCCATAACCATGAGTGATAACACTGCGGCCAACTTACTTCTGACAACGATCGGAGGACCGA
AGGAGCTAACCGCTTTTTTGCACAACATGGGGGATCATGTAACTCGCCTTGATCGTTGGGAACCGGAGCT
GAATGAAGCCATACCAAACGACGAGCGTGACACCACGATGCCTGCAGCAATGGCAACAACGTTGCGCAAA
CTATTAACTGGCGAACTACTTACTCTAGCTTCCCGGCAACAATTAATAGACTGGATGGAGGCGGATAAAG
TTGCAGGACCACTTCTGCGCTCGGCCCTTCCGGCTGGCTGGTTTATTGCTGATAAATCTGGAGCCGGTGA
GCGTGGGTCTCGCGGTATCATTGCAGCACTGGGGCCAGATGGTAAGCCCTCCCGTATCGTAGTTATCTAC
ACGACGGGGAGTCAGGCAACTATGGATGAACGAAATAGACAGATCGCTGAGATAGGTGCCTCACTGATTA
AGCATTGGTAACTGTCAGACCAAGTTTACTCATATATACTTTAGATTGATTTAAAACTTCATTTTTAATT
TAAAAGGATCTAGGTGAAGATCCTTTTTGATAATCTCATGACCAAAATCCCTTAACGTGAGTTTTCGTTC
CACTGAGCGTCAGACCCCGTAGAAAAGATCAAAGGATCTTCTTGAGATCCTTTTTTTCTGCGCGTAATCT
GCTGCTTGCAAACAAAAAAACCACCGCTACCAGCGGTGGTTTGTTTGCCGGATCAAGAGCTACCAACTCT
TTTTCCGAAGGTAACTGGCTTCAGCAGAGCGCAGATACCAAATACTGTCCTTCTAGTGTAGCCGTAGTTA
GGCCACCACTTCAAGAACTCTGTAGCACCGCCTACATACCTCGCTCTGCTAATCCTGTTACCAGTGGCTG
CTGCCAGTGGCGATAAGTCGTGTCTTACCGGGTTGGACTCAAGACGATAGTTACCGGATAAGGCGCAGCG
GTCGGGCTGAACGGGGGGTTCGTGCACACAGCCCAGCTTGGAGCGAACGACCTACACCGAACTGAGATAC
CTACAGCGTGAGCTATGAGAAAGCGCCACGCTTCCCGAAGGGAGAAAGGCGGACAGGTATCCGGTAAGCG
GCAGGGTCGGAACAGGAGAGCGCACGAGGGAGCTTCCAGGGGGAAACGCCTGGTATCTTTATAGTCCTGT
CGGGTTTCGCCACCTCTGACTTGAGCGTCGATTTTTGTGATGCTCGTCAGGGGGGCGGAGCCTATGGAAA
AACGCCAGCAACGCGGCCTTTTTACGGTTCCTGGCCTTTTGCTGGCCTTTTGCTCACATGTTCTTTCCTG
CGTTATCCCCTGATTCTGTGGATAACCGTATTACCGCCTTTGAGTGAGCTGATACCGCTCGCCGCAGCCG
AACGACCGAGCGCAGCGAGTCAGTGAGCGAGGAAGCGGAAGAGCGCCTGATGCGGTATTTTCTCCTTACG
CATCTGTGCGGTATTTCACACCGCAATGGTGCACTCTCAGTACAATCTGCTCTGATGCCGCATAGTTAAG
CCAGTATACACTCCGCTATCGCTACGTGACTGGGTCATGGCTGCGCCCCGACACCCGCCAACACCCGCTG
ACGCGCCCTGACGGGCTTGTCTGCTCCCGGCATCCGCTTACAGACAAGCTGTGACCGTCTCCGGGAGCTG
CATGTGTCAGAGGTTTTCACCGTCATCACCGAAACGCGCGAGGCAGCTGCGGTAAAGCTCATCAGCGTGG
TCGTGAAGCGATTCACAGATGTCTGCCTGTTCATCCGCGTCCAGCTCGTTGAGTTTCTCCAGAAGCGTTA
ATGTCTGGCTTCTGATAAAGCGGGCCATGTTAAGGGCGGTTTTTTCCTGTTTGGTCACTGATGCCTCCGT
GTAAGGGGGATTTCTGTTCATGGGGGTAATGATACCGATGAAACGAGAGAGGATGCTCACGATACGGGTT
ACTGATGATGAACATGCCCGGTTACTGGAACGTTGTGAGGGTAAACAACTGGCGGTATGGATGCGGCGGG
ACCAGAGAAAAATCACTCAGGGTCAATGCCAGCGCTTCGTTAATACAGATGTAGGTGTTCCACAGGGTAG
CCAGCAGCATCCTGCGATGCAGATCCGGAACATAATGGTGCAGGGCGCTGACTTCCGCGTTTCCAGACTT
TACGAAACACGGAAACCGAAGACCATTCATGTTGTTGCTCAGGTCGCAGACGTTTTGCAGCAGCAGTCGC
TTCACGTTCGCTCGCGTATCGGTGATTCATTCTGCTAACCAGTAAGGCAACCCCGCCAGCCTAGCCGGGT
CCTCAACGACAGGAGCACGATCATGCGCACCCGTGGCCAGGACCCAACGCTGCCCGAGATGCGCCGCGTG
CGGCTGCTGGAGATGGCGGACGCGATGGATATGTTCTGCCAAGGGTTGGTTTGCGCATTCACAGTTCTCC
GCAAGAATTGATTGGCTCCAATTCTTGGAGTGGTGAATCCGTTAGCGAGGTGCCGCCGGCTTCCATTCAG
GTCGAGGTGGCCCGGCTCCATGCACCGCGACGCAACGCGGGGAGGCAGACAAGGTATAGGGCGGCGCCTA
CAATCCATGCCAACCCGTTCCATGTGCTCGCCGAGGCGGCATAAATCGCCGTGACGATCAGCGGTCCAAT
GATCGAAGTTAGGCTGGTAAGAGCCGCGAGCGATCCTTGAAGCTGTCCCTGATGGTCGTCATCTACCTGC
CTGGACAGCATGGCCTGCAACGCGGGCATCCCGATGCCGCCGGAAGCGAGAAGAATCATAATGGGGAAGG
CCATCCAGCCTCGCGTCGCGAACGCCAGCAAGACGTAGCCCAGCGCGTCGGCCGCCATGCCGGCGATAAT
GGCCTGCTTCTCGCCGAAACGTTTGGTGGCGGGACCAGTGACGAAGGCTTGAGCGAGGGCGTGCAAGATT
CCGAATACCGCAAGCGACAGGCCGATCATCGTCGCGCTCCAGCGAAAGCGGTCCTCGCCGAAAATGACCC
AGAGCGCTGCCGGCACCTGTCCTACGAGTTGCATGATAAAGAAGACAGTCATAAGTGCGGCGACGATAGT
CATGCCCCGCGCCCACCGGAAGGAGCTGACTGGGTTGAAGGCTCTCAAGGGCATCGGTCGAGATCCCGGT
GCCTAATGAGTGAGCTAACTTACATTAATTGCGTTGCGCTCACTGCCCGCTTTCCAGTCGGGAAACCTGT
CGTGCCAGCTGCATTAATGAATCGGCCAACGCGCGGGGAGAGGCGGTTTGCGTATTGGGCGCCAGGGTGG
TTTTTCTTTTCACCAGTGAGACGGGCAACAGCTGATTGCCCTTCACCGCCTGGCCCTGAGAGAGTTGCAG
CAAGCGGTCCACGCTGGTTTGCCCCAGCAGGCGAAAATCCTGTTTGATGGTGGTTAACGGCGGGATATAA
CATGAGCTGTCTTCGGTATCGTCGTATCCCACTACCGAGATATCCGCACCAACGCGCAGCCCGGACTCGG
TAATGGCGCGCATTGCGCCCAGCGCCATCTGATCGTTGGCAACCAGCATCGCAGTGGGAACGATGCCCTC
ATTCAGCATTTGCATGGTTTGTTGAAAACCGGACATGGCACTCCAGTCGCCTTCCCGTTCCGCTATCGGC
TGAATTTGATTGCGAGTGAGATATTTATGCCAGCCAGCCAGACGCAGACGCGCCGAGACAGAACTTAATG
GGCCCGCTAACAGCGCGATTTGCTGGTGACCCAATGCGACCAGATGCTCCACGCCCAGTCGCGTACCGTC
TTCATGGGAGAAAATAATACTGTTGATGGGTGTCTGGTCAGAGACATCAAGAAATAACGCCGGAACATTA
GTGCAGGCAGCTTCCACAGCAATGGCATCCTGGTCATCCAGCGGATAGTTAATGATCAGCCCACTGACGC
GTTGCGCGAGAAGATTGTGCACCGCCGCTTTACAGGCTTCGACGCCGCTTCGTTCTACCATCGACACCAC
CACGCTGGCACCCAGTTGATCGGCGCGAGATTTAATCGCCGCGACAATTTGCGACGGCGCGTGCAGGGCC
AGACTGGAGGTGGCAACGCCAATCAGCAACGACTGTTTGCCCGCCAGTTGTTGTGCCACGCGGTTGGGAA
TGTAATTCAGCTCCGCCATCGCCGCTTCCACTTTTTCCCGCGTTTTCGCAGAAACGTGGCTGGCCTGGTT
CACCACGCGGGAAACGGTCTGATAAGAGACACCGGCATACTCTGCGACATCGTATAACGTTACTGGTTTC
ACATTCACCACCCTGAATTGACTCTCTTCCGGGCGCTATCATGCCATACCGCGAAAGGTTTTGCGCCATT
CGATGGTGTCCGGGATCTCGACGCTCTCCCTTATGCGACTCCTGCATTAGGAAGCAGCCCAGTAGTAGGT
TGAGGCCGTTGAGCACCGCCGCCGCAAGGAATGGTGCATGCAAGGAGATGGCGCCCAACAGTCCCCCGGC
CACGGGGCCTGCCACCATACCCACGCCGAAACAAGCGCTCATGAGCCCGAAGTGGCGAGCCCGATCTTCC
CCATCGGTGATGTCGGCGATATAGGCGCCAGCAACCGCACCTGTGGCGCCGGTGAT
Features (pLannotate 1.2.2; 21 found; start..end, strand, type, name):
     53..71      +  promoter       T7 promoter: promoter for bacteriophage T7 RNA polymerase
     72..96      +  protein_bind   lac operator: The lac repressor binds to the lac operator to inhibit transcription in E. coli. This inhibition can be relieved by adding lactose or isopropyl-β-D-thiogalactopyranoside (IPTG). lac repressor encoded by lacI
    111..133     +  RBS            RBS: efficient ribosome binding site from bacteriophage T7 gene 10 (Olins and Rangwala, 1989)
    162..203     +  CDS            V5 tag: epitope tag from simian virus 5
    204..223     +  CDS            TEV site (fragment): tobacco etch virus (TEV) protease recognition and cleavage site
    231..695     +  CDS            Tln2 (fragment): TLN2_MOUSE - Experimental evidence at protein level: Swiss-Prot protein existence level 1. As a major component of focal adhesion plaques that links integrin to the actin cytoskeleton, may play an important role in cell adhesion. Recruits PIP5K1C to focal adhesion plaques and strongly activates its kinase activity (By similarity). From Mus musculus (Mouse).
    718..767     +  CDS            SET1 (fragment): solubility-enhancement tag derived from T7 phage gene 10B
    775..822     +  terminator     T7 terminator: transcription terminator for bacteriophage T7 RNA polymerase
    845..949     -  CDS            TcR (fragment): tetracycline efflux protein; tet; confers resistance to tetracycline
   1006..1029    -  promoter       tet promoter (fragment): E. coli promoter for tetracycline efflux protein gene
   1146..1250    +  promoter       AmpR promoter: bla
   1251..2111    +  CDS            AmpR: β-lactamase; bla; confers resistance to ampicillin, carbenicillin, and related antibiotics
   2282..2870    +  rep_origin     ori: high-copy-number ColE1/pMB1/pBR322/pUC origin of replication
   3056..3195    -  misc_feature   bom: basis of mobility region from pBR322
   3297..3488    -  CDS            rop: Rop protein, which maintains plasmids at low copy number; rop
   3505..3885    +  CDS            YPB1_ECOLX: Protein predicted: Swiss-Prot protein existence level 4. From Escherichia coli.
   4127..4751    -  CDS            TcR (fragment): tetracycline efflux protein; tet; confers resistance to tetracycline
   4766..4787    -  protein_bind   CAP binding site: CAP binding activates transcription in the presence of cAMP. E. coli catabolite activator protein
   4800..5882    -  CDS            lacI: lac repressor; lacI; The lac repressor binds to the lac operator to inhibit transcription in E. coli. This inhibition can be relieved by adding lactose or isopropyl-β-D-thiogalactopyranoside (IPTG).
   5883..5960    -  promoter       lacI promoter: lacI
   5968..31      -  CDS            TcR (fragment) (across the origin): tetracycline efflux protein; tet; confers resistance to tetracycline
