[The description below was written by a language model from this plasmid's Addgene catalogue record and pLannotate feature annotations shown in this document.]
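Description:
mTalin2_R6 is a bacterial expression plasmid built on the pET151TOPO backbone for producing the R6 rod domain of mouse talin2 (Tln2), a five-helix bundle, as a recombinant protein in E. coli. It is propagated through a ColE1/pMB1-type origin and selected with ampicillin via the β-lactamase gene. The catalogue lists it as high copy, although the annotated backbone also carries the pBR322-derived rop gene and bom region, which are normally associated with moderated copy number. Several tetracycline-resistance fragments and a partial tet promoter appear in the feature table. These are non-functional remnants of the pBR322 lineage rather than usable markers.

The expression cassette follows the standard pET design. A T7 promoter is followed directly by a lac operator and the phage T7 gene 10 ribosome binding site, and a T7 terminator lies downstream. The plasmid-borne lacI gene supplies repressor, so transcription stays low until it is induced with IPTG in a host that provides T7 RNA polymerase. The catalogue records an N-terminal His tag contributed by the backbone. The feature table does not annotate it separately, but it does show a V5 epitope and a TEV protease site just upstream of the Tln2 fragment, an arrangement that permits affinity purification, immunodetection and proteolytic removal of the tags. The annotated Tln2 match is somewhat shorter than the stated 558 bp insert. The short "SET1" hit after the insert is probably backbone sequence rather than an intended fusion.

The record gives the purpose only as expression of this isolated talin2 domain. The associated publication concerns the two talin isoforms and their roles in integrin signalling.
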