Addgene plasmid #111038: mTalin2_R6
Purpose: Plasmid expresses the talin2 rod domain R6 a 5 helix bundle.
Depositing lab: Ben Goult. Depositing organization: London and South East University Group (LASE). Publication: The tale of two talins - two isoforms to fine-tune integrin signalling. Gough RE, Goult BT. FEBS Lett. 2018 May 3. doi: 10.1002/1873-3468.13081. PubMed 29723415.
Backbone
  Vector backbone: pET151TOPO
  Backbone size w/o insert (bp): 5362
  Vector type: Bacterial Expression
Growth in bacteria
  Bacterial resistance: Ampicillin, 100 μg/mL
  Growth temperature: 37°C
  Growth strain: DH5alpha
  Copy number: High Copy
Gene/Insert
  Gene/Insert name: TLN2
  Species: M. musculus (mouse)
  Insert size (bp): 558
  Entrez Gene: Tln2 (a.k.a. 5730421P04Rik, mKIAA0320)
  Promoter: T7
  Tag / fusion protein: His Tag (N terminal on backbone)
  Cloning method: Unknown
Terms and licenses: Academic/Nonprofit Terms; Industry Terms: Not Available to Industry
How to cite: mTalin2_R6 was a gift from Ben Goult (Addgene plasmid # 111038 ; http://n2t.net/addgene:111038 ; RRID:Addgene_111038)
